Addgene plasmid #160643: pLX-B3omega1 (GB1694)
Purpose: (Empty Backbone) pLX series: pBBR1-based T-DNA binary vector for plant transformation (omega1)
Depositing lab: Juan Antonio García & Fabio Pasin. Depositing organization: Lab of Juan Antonio García. Publication: Multiple T-DNA Delivery to Plants Using Novel Mini Binary Vectors with Compatible Replication Origins. Pasin F, Bedoya LC, Bernabe-Orts JM, Gallo A, Simon-Mateo C, Orzaez D, Garcia JA. ACS Synth Biol. 2017 Oct 20;6(10):1962-1968. doi: 10.1021/acssynbio.6b00354. Epub 2017 Jun 28. PubMed 28657330.
Backbone
  Vector backbone: pLX-B3omega1
  Backbone manufacturer: Pasin et al., ACS Synth Biol. 2017;6(10):1962-1968. https://doi.org/10.1021/acssynbio.6b00354
  Backbone size (bp): 3349
  Vector type: Synthetic Biology
  Selectable markers: lacZ
Growth in bacteria
  Bacterial resistance: Spectinomycin, 50 μg/mL
  Growth temperature: 37°C
  Growth strain: DH5alpha
  Copy number: Unknown
Gene/Insert
  Gene/Insert name: None
Terms and licenses: Academic/Nonprofit Terms; Industry Terms: Not Available to Industry
Depositor comments: GoldenBraid compatibility: enzyme in BsmBI, enzyme out BsaI.
How to cite: pLX-B3omega1 (GB1694) was a gift from Juan Antonio García & Fabio Pasin (Addgene plasmid # 160643 ; http://n2t.net/addgene:160643 ; RRID:Addgene_160643)
