[The description below was written by a language model from this plasmid's Addgene catalogue record and pLannotate feature annotations shown in this document.]
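Description:
pLX-B3omega1 (GB1694) is an empty mini binary T-DNA vector of the pLX series, intended for Agrobacterium-mediated plant transformation and listed as a synthetic biology backbone. At 3,349 bp it is very compact for a binary vector. Replication depends on the broad-host-range pBBR1 system from Bordetella bronchiseptica: the annotated pBBR1 oriV spans the sequence origin and is followed by the pBBR1 Rep coding sequence that it requires, which allows maintenance in both E. coli and Agrobacterium. The associated publication title indicates that the series was built around compatible replication origins so that several T-DNAs can be delivered to plants from co-resident plasmids. Bacterial selection is by spectinomycin, conferred by the aadA aminoglycoside adenylyltransferase (SmR). The short gentamicin acetyltransferase fragment annotated just upstream appears to be only a remnant and is not listed as a selectable resistance.

There is no insert. The cloning position is occupied by a lacZα fragment driven by a lac UV5 promoter, which serves as the blue/white screening marker: replacing it with an assembled cassette gives white colonies. According to the depositor, the vector follows the GoldenBraid standard as an omega-level (omega1) destination plasmid, with parts entering via BsmBI and the resulting assembly released with BsaI for the next round of iterative, binary assembly. The feature table annotates two adjacent left-border repeats, one nopaline C58 type and one octopine Ach5 type, downstream of the lacZα cassette. No right border was called by the automated annotation, and no plant selection marker or plant promoter is recorded, so these functions would be supplied by whatever transcriptional units the user assembles into it.
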