Features (pLannotate 1.2.2; 8 found; start..end, strand, type, name):
    745..1407    +  CDS            pBBR1 Rep: replication protein for the broad-host-range plasmid pBBR1 from Bordetella bronchiseptica
   1566..1622    +  CDS            GmR (fragment): gentamycin acetyltransferase; aacC1; confers resistance to gentamycin
   1629..2420    +  CDS            SmR: aminoglycoside adenylyltransferase (Murphy, 1985); aadA; confers resistance to spectinomycin and streptomycin
   2678..2708    +  promoter       lac UV5 promoter: E. coli lac promoter with an "up" mutation
   2788..2893    +  CDS            lacZα (fragment): LacZα fragment of β-galactosidase; lacZ fragment
   3027..3051    -  misc_feature   LB T-DNA repeat: left border repeat from nopaline C58 T-DNA
   3078..3102    -  misc_feature   LB T-DNA repeat: left border repeat from octopine Ach5 T-DNA
   3322..744     +  rep_origin     pBBR1 oriV (across the origin): replication origin of the broad-host-range plasmid pBBR1 from Bordetella bronchiseptica; requires the pBBR1 Rep protein for replication
>Addgene plasmid #160643 | pLX-B3omega1 (GB1694) | addgene full sequence | sequence record 318485 | Addgene NGS Result
GCCCGTGGACAACCCTGCTGGACAAGCTGATGGACAGGCTGCGCCTGCCCACGAGCTTGACCACAGGGAT
TGCCCACCGGCTACCCAGCCTTCGACCACATACCCACCGGCTCCAACTGCGCGGCCTGCGGCCTTGCCCC
ATCAATTTTTTTAATTTTCTCTGGGGAAAAGCCTCCGGCCTGCGGCCTGCGCGCTTCGCTTGCCGGTTGG
ACACCAAGTGGAAGGCGGGTCAAGGCTCGCGCAGCGACCGCGCAGCGGCTTGGCCTTGACGCGCCTGGAA
CGACCCAAGCCTATGCGAGTGGGGGCAGTCGAAGGGCGAAGCCCGCCCGCCTGCCCCCCGAGCCTCACGG
CGGCGAGTGCGGGGGTTCCAAGGGGGCAGCGCCACCTTGGGCAAGGCCGAAGGCCGCGCAGTCGATCAAC
AAGCCCCGGAGGGGCCACTTTTTGCCGGAGGGGGAGCCGCGCCGAAGGCGTGGGGGAACCCCGCAGGGGT
GCCCTTCTTTGGGCACCAAAGAACTAGATATAGGGCGAAATGCGAAAGACTTAAAAATCAACAACTTAAA
AAAGGGGGGTACGCAACAGCTCATTGCGGCACCCCCCGCAATAGCTCATTGCGTAGGTTAAAGAAAATCT
GTAATTGACTGCCACTTTTACGCAACGCATAATTGTTGTCGCGCTGCCGAAAAGTTGCAGCTGATTGCGC
ATGGTGCCGCAACCGTGCGGCACCCCTACCGCATGGAGATAAGCATGGCCACGCAGTCCAGAGAAATCGG
CATTCAAGCCAAGAACAAGCCCGGTCACTGGGTGCAAACGGAACGCAAAGCGCATGAGGCGTGGGCCGGG
CTTATTGCGAGGAAACCCACGGCGGCAATGCTGCTGCATCACCTCGTGGCGCAGATGGGCCACCAGAACG
CCGTGGTGGTCAGCCAGAAGACACTTTCCAAGCTCATCGGACGTTCTTTGCGGACGGTCCAATACGCAGT
CAAGGACTTGGTGGCCGAGCGCTGGATCTCCGTCGTGAAGCTCAACGGCCCCGGCACCGTGTCGGCCTAC
GTGGTCAATGACCGCGTGGCGTGGGGCCAGCCCCGCGACCAGTTGCGCCTGTCGGTGTTCAGTGCCGCCG
TGGTGGTTGATCACGACGACCAGGACGAATCGCTGTTGGGGCATGGCGACCTGCGCCGCATCCCGACCCT
GTATCCGGGCGAGCAGCAACTACCGACCGGCCCCGGCGAGGAGCCGCCCAGCCAGCCCGGCATTCCGGGC
ATGGAACCAGACCTGCCAGCCTTGACCGAAACGGAGGAATGGGAACGGCGCGGGCAGCAGCGCCTGCCGA
TGCCCGATGAGCCGTGTTTTCTGGACGATGGCGAGCCGTTGGAGCCGCCGACACGGGTAACGCTGCCGCG
CCGGTAGAACCGCATAACCGCCAATCCGATCGAACCTTGACCGAACGCAGCGGTGGTAACGGCGCAGTGG
CGGTTTTCATGGCTTGTTATGACTGTTTTTTTGGGGTACAGTCTATGCCTCGGGCATCCAAGCAGCAAGC
GCGTTACGCCGTGGGTCGATGTTTGATGTTATGGAGCAGCAACGATGTTACGCAGCAGGGCAGTCGCCCT
AAAACAAAGTTAAACATCATGAGGGAAGCGGTGATCGCCGAAGTATCGACTCAACTATCAGAGGTAGTTG
GCGTCATCGAGCGCCATCTCGAACCGACGTTGCTGGCCGTACATTTGTACGGCTCCGCAGTGGATGGCGG
CCTGAAGCCACACAGTGATATTGATTTGCTGGTTACGGTGACCGTAAGGCTTGATGAAACAACGCGGCGA
GCTTTGATCAACGACCTTTTGGAAACTTCGGCTTCCCCTGGAGAGAGCGAGATTCTCCGCGCTGTAGAAG
TCACCATTGTTGTGCACGACGACATCATTCCGTGGCGTTATCCAGCTAAGCGCGAACTGCAATTTGGAGA
ATGGCAGCGCAATGACATTCTTGCAGGTATCTTCGAGCCAGCCACGATCGACATTGATCTGGCTATCTTG
CTGACAAAAGCAAGAGAACATAGCGTTGCCTTGGTAGGTCCAGCGGCGGAGGAACTCTTTGATCCGGTTC
CTGAACAGGATCTATTTGAGGCGCTAAATGAAACCTTAACGCTATGGAACTCGCCGCCCGACTGGGCTGG
CGATGAGCGAAATGTAGTGCTTACGTTGTCCCGCATTTGGTACAGCGCAGTAACCGGCAAAATCGCGCCG
AAGGATGTCGCTGCCGACTGGGCAATGGAGCGCCTGCCGGCCCAGTATCAGCCCGTCATACTTGAAGCTA
GACAGGCTTATCTTGGACAAGAAGAAGATCGCTTGGCCTCGCGCGCAGATCAGTTGGAAGAATTTGTCCA
CTACGTGAAAGGCGAGATCACCAAGGTAGTCGGCAAATAACAAAGGACCGCATGTCGCAAGTCGGCGCGC
CACACTAACTAAAAACACCCTAACGGGTGTTTTTTCTTTTCTTGTTCTTCCAAAAAAATTTACAACCGAA
CAAACAAACAAATACAGAAATTTAGACAATAAAAATGAATTACAACCGCATATATCCTGCCATCAGTCAT
CACAAAATCAACAATTCCTGCAGGCTAGCTCGCATCCTTGTCCGGTCTCCTGACAGCGAGAGACGTCACT
CATTAGGCACCCCAGGCTTTACACTTTATGCTTCCGGCTCGTATAATGTGTGGATTTTGAGTTAGCCAGT
TCCCAATCCGTCCTAACCGGAGTACAACAATGATTACAGATAGCCTTGCCGTGGTACTACAACGTCGTGA
CTGGGAAAACCCTGGCGTTACCCAACTTAATCGCCTTGCAGCACATCCACCTTTCGCCAGTTGGCGTAAT
AGCGAAGAGGCGCGTACCGATCGTCCGTCGCAGCAGCTCCGCTCTCTGAATGGCGAATGGCGCTAGTAAC
CCGCTTCGGCGGGTTTTTGCTTTTCGTCTCTCTCCTGAGACCGTTTCGACCAGGCTACTAGTACTTAATT
AATCTTTTTCTCCATTGTTTACACCACAATATATCCTGCCACCAGTAGATTTCCCGGACATGAAGCCATT
TACAATTGAATATATCCTGCCGCCGCTGCCGCTTTGCACCCGGTGGAGCTTGCATGTTGGTTTCTACGCA
GAACTGAGCCGGTTTTGTTATCAATAAAAAAGGCCGCGATTTGCGGCCTTATTGTTCGTCGGAAGACCAC
CGAACTGATGATGGCCCCCTACGGGCTTGCTCTCCGGGCTTCGCCCTGCGCGGTCGCTGCGCTCCCTTGC
CAGCCCGTGGATATGTGGACGATGGCCGCGAGCGGCCACCGGCTGGCTCGCTTCGCTCG
